Addgene plasmid #112459: pZNF140.1.0-gDNA
Purpose: CRISPR plasmid for expression of Cas9 and gRNA targeting human transcription factor ZNF140
Depositing lab: Kevin White. Depositing organization: University of Chicago.
Backbone
  Vector backbone: pX330
  Backbone manufacturer: Zhang lab (Addgene plasmid ID: 42230)
  Vector type: Mammalian Expression, CRISPR
Growth in bacteria
  Bacterial resistance: Ampicillin, 100 μg/mL
  Growth temperature: 37°C
  Growth strain: DH5alpha
  Copy number: High Copy
Gene/Insert
  Gene/Insert name: ZNF140
  gRNA/shRNA sequence: TCTTTGCAGTGTAAATTCAC TGG
  Species: H. sapiens (human)
  Entrez Gene: ZNF140 (a.k.a. pHZ-39)
  Cloning method: Restriction Enzyme; 5′ cloning site BbsI (destroyed during cloning); 3′ cloning site BbsI (destroyed during cloning)
  Sequencing primers: 5′ hU6-F (5'-GAGGGCCTATTTCCCATGATT-3')
Terms and licenses: Academic/Nonprofit Terms; Industry Terms: Not Available to Industry
Depositor comments: gRNA sequence listed includes 20 nucleotide target sequence, followed by the uncloned PAM sequence. The PAM sequence is not present in the plasmid. Use with plasmid pZNF140-donor.
How to cite: pZNF140.1.0-gDNA was a gift from Kevin White (Addgene plasmid # 112459 ; http://n2t.net/addgene:112459 ; RRID:Addgene_112459)
