[The description below was written by a language model from this plasmid's Addgene catalogue record and pLannotate feature annotations shown in this document.]
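Description:
pZNF140.1.0-gDNA is a mammalian CRISPR expression plasmid built on the pX330 backbone, designed to deliver both Streptococcus pyogenes Cas9 and a single guide RNA directed against the human transcription factor gene ZNF140. It is propagated in E. coli as a high-copy plasmid through its ColE1/pUC-type origin and selected with ampicillin via the β-lactamase (AmpR) cassette. An f1 phage origin is also present, and the annotation picks up a single AAV2 ITR plus small bom and rop fragments, which appear to be backbone remnants rather than functional payload.

Two expression units do the work. A human U6 RNA polymerase III promoter drives the guide RNA: the 20-nucleotide ZNF140 target sequence was inserted between the two BbsI sites of pX330 (both destroyed in cloning), directly upstream of the S. pyogenes gRNA scaffold, which in this sequence record spans the numbering origin. The PAM listed in the catalogue entry belongs to the genomic target and is not in the plasmid. Cas9 is transcribed separately from a hybrid promoter made of the CMV enhancer, a chicken β-actin promoter and a hybrid intron. The coding sequence is annotated as contiguous N- and C-terminal portions that together form the full-length nuclease, followed by a C-terminal nucleoplasmin nuclear localization signal and a bGH polyadenylation signal.

Transfection into human cells should produce a Cas9 cut at the ZNF140 locus. The depositor notes that it is meant to be used with a companion plasmid, pZNF140-donor, implying repair-template-based editing of the gene, although the record does not say what modification the donor introduces.
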