Features (pLannotate 1.2.2; 18 found; start..end, strand, type, name):
     79..122     +  misc_RNA       gRNA scaffold (fragment): guide RNA scaffold for the Streptococcus pyogenes CRISPR/Cas9 system
    169..454     +  enhancer       CMV enhancer: human cytomegalovirus immediate early enhancer; contains an 18-bp deletion relative to the standard CMV enhancer
    456..580     +  promoter       chicken β-actin promoter (fragment): contains a 21-bp deletion relative to the standard chicken β-actin promoter
    611..838     +  intron         hybrid intron: hybrid between chicken β-actin (CBA) and minute virus of mice (MMV) introns (Gray et al., 2011)
    976..2577    +  CDS            Cas9(N): N-terminal portion of Streptococcus pyogenes Cas9 (Zetsche et al., 2015)
   2578..5076    +  CDS            Cas9(C): C-terminal portion of Streptococcus pyogenes Cas9 (Zetsche et al., 2015)
   5077..5124    +  CDS            nucleoplasmin NLS: bipartite nuclear localization signal from nucleoplasmin
   5158..5269    +  polyA_signal   bGH poly(A) signal: bovine growth hormone polyadenylation signal
   5374..5514    +  repeat_region  AAV2 ITR: inverted terminal repeat of adeno-associated virus serotype 2 inverted
   5519..5570    -  misc_feature   bom (fragment): basis of mobility region from pBR322
   5589..6044    +  rep_origin     f1 ori (sequence partly withheld): f1 bacteriophage origin of replication; arrow indicates direction of (+) strand synthesis
   6045..6094    -  misc_feature   bom (fragment): basis of mobility region from pBR322
   6196..6231    -  CDS            rop (fragment): Rop protein, which maintains plasmids at low copy number; rop
   6326..6430    +  promoter       AmpR promoter: bla
   6431..7291    +  CDS            AmpR: β-lactamase; bla; confers resistance to ampicillin, carbenicillin, and related antibiotics
   7462..8050    +  rep_origin     ori: high-copy-number ColE1/pMB1/pBR322/pUC origin of replication
   8112..8352    +  promoter       U6 promoter: RNA polymerase III promoter for human U6 snRNA
   8382..72      +  misc_RNA       gRNA scaffold (across the origin): guide RNA scaffold for the Streptococcus pyogenes CRISPR/Cas9 system
>Addgene plasmid #112459 | pZNF140.1.0-gDNA | addgene full sequence | sequence record 230475 | Addgene NGS Result
TAGAGCTAGAAATAGCAAGTTAAAATAAGGCTAGTCCGTTATCAACTTGAAAAAGTGGCACCGAGTCGGT
GCTTTTTTGTTTTAGAGCTAGAAATAGCAAGTTAAAATAAGGCTAGTCCGTTTTTAGCGCGTGCGCCAAT
TCTGCAGACAAATGGCTCTAGAGGTACCCGTTACATAACTTACGGTAAATGGCCCGCCTGGCTGACCGCC
CAACGACCCCCGCCCATTGACGTCAATAGTAACGCCAATAGGGACTTTCCATTGACGTCAATGGGTGGAG
TATTTACGGTAAACTGCCCACTTGGCAGTACATCAAGTGTATCATATGCCAAGTACGCCCCCTATTGACG
TCAATGACGGTAAATGGCCCGCCTGGCATTGTGCCCAGTACATGACCTTATGGGACTTTCCTACTTGGCA
GTACATCTACGTATTAGTCATCGCTATTACCATGGTCGAGGTGAGCCCCACGTTCTGCTTCACTCTCCCC
ATCTCCCCCCCCTCCCCACCCCCAATTTTGTATTTATTTATTTTTTAATTATTTTGTGCAGCGATGGGGG
CGGGGGGGGGGGGGCGGCGGCCCTATAAAAAGCGAAGCGCGCGGCGGGCGGGAGTCGCTGCGCGCTGCCT
TCGCCCCGTGCCCCGCTCCGCCGCCGCCTCGCGCCGCCCGCCCCGGCTCTGACTGACCGCGTTACTCCCA
CAGGTGAGCGGGCGGGACGGCCCTTCTCCTCCGGGCTGTAATTAGCTGAGCAAGAGGTAAGGGTTTAAGG
GATGGTTGGTTGGTGGGGTATTAATGTTTAATTACCTGGAGCACCTGCCTGAAATCACTTTTTTTCAGGT
TGGACCGGTGCCACCATGGACTATAAGGACCACGACGGAGACTACAAGGATCATGATATTGATTACAAAG
ACGATGACGATAAGATGGCCCCAAAGAAGAAGCGGAAGGTCGGTATCCACGGAGTCCCAGCAGCCGACAA
GAAGTACAGCATCGGCCTGGACATCGGCACCAACTCTGTGGGCTGGGCCGTGATCACCGACGAGTACAAG
GTGCCCAGCAAGAAATTCAAGGTGCTGGGCAACACCGACCGGCACAGCATCAAGAAGAACCTGATCGGAG
CCCTGCTGTTCGACAGCGGCGAAACAGCCGAGGCCACCCGGCTGAAGAGAACCGCCAGAAGAAGATACAC
CAGACGGAAGAACCGGATCTGCTATCTGCAAGAGATCTTCAGCAACGAGATGGCCAAGGTGGACGACAGC
TTCTTCCACAGACTGGAAGAGTCCTTCCTGGTGGAAGAGGATAAGAAGCACGAGCGGCACCCCATCTTCG
GCAACATCGTGGACGAGGTGGCCTACCACGAGAAGTACCCCACCATCTACCACCTGAGAAAGAAACTGGT
GGACAGCACCGACAAGGCCGACCTGCGGCTGATCTATCTGGCCCTGGCCCACATGATCAAGTTCCGGGGC
CACTTCCTGATCGAGGGCGACCTGAACCCCGACAACAGCGACGTGGACAAGCTGTTCATCCAGCTGGTGC
AGACCTACAACCAGCTGTTCGAGGAAAACCCCATCAACGCCAGCGGCGTGGACGCCAAGGCCATCCTGTC
TGCCAGACTGAGCAAGAGCAGACGGCTGGAAAATCTGATCGCCCAGCTGCCCGGCGAGAAGAAGAATGGC
CTGTTCGGAAACCTGATTGCCCTGAGCCTGGGCCTGACCCCCAACTTCAAGAGCAACTTCGACCTGGCCG
AGGATGCCAAACTGCAGCTGAGCAAGGACACCTACGACGACGACCTGGACAACCTGCTGGCCCAGATCGG
CGACCAGTACGCCGACCTGTTTCTGGCCGCCAAGAACCTGTCCGACGCCATCCTGCTGAGCGACATCCTG
AGAGTGAACACCGAGATCACCAAGGCCCCCCTGAGCGCCTCTATGATCAAGAGATACGACGAGCACCACC
AGGACCTGACCCTGCTGAAAGCTCTCGTGCGGCAGCAGCTGCCTGAGAAGTACAAAGAGATTTTCTTCGA
CCAGAGCAAGAACGGCTACGCCGGCTACATTGACGGCGGAGCCAGCCAGGAAGAGTTCTACAAGTTCATC
AAGCCCATCCTGGAAAAGATGGACGGCACCGAGGAACTGCTCGTGAAGCTGAACAGAGAGGACCTGCTGC
GGAAGCAGCGGACCTTCGACAACGGCAGCATCCCCCACCAGATCCACCTGGGAGAGCTGCACGCCATTCT
GCGGCGGCAGGAAGATTTTTACCCATTCCTGAAGGACAACCGGGAAAAGATCGAGAAGATCCTGACCTTC
CGCATCCCCTACTACGTGGGCCCTCTGGCCAGGGGAAACAGCAGATTCGCCTGGATGACCAGAAAGAGCG
AGGAAACCATCACCCCCTGGAACTTCGAGGAAGTGGTGGACAAGGGCGCTTCCGCCCAGAGCTTCATCGA
GCGGATGACCAACTTCGATAAGAACCTGCCCAACGAGAAGGTGCTGCCCAAGCACAGCCTGCTGTACGAG
TACTTCACCGTGTATAACGAGCTGACCAAAGTGAAATACGTGACCGAGGGAATGAGAAAGCCCGCCTTCC
TGAGCGGCGAGCAGAAAAAGGCCATCGTGGACCTGCTGTTCAAGACCAACCGGAAAGTGACCGTGAAGCA
GCTGAAAGAGGACTACTTCAAGAAAATCGAGTGCTTCGACTCCGTGGAAATCTCCGGCGTGGAAGATCGG
TTCAACGCCTCCCTGGGCACATACCACGATCTGCTGAAAATTATCAAGGACAAGGACTTCCTGGACAATG
AGGAAAACGAGGACATTCTGGAAGATATCGTGCTGACCCTGACACTGTTTGAGGACAGAGAGATGATCGA
GGAACGGCTGAAAACCTATGCCCACCTGTTCGACGACAAAGTGATGAAGCAGCTGAAGCGGCGGAGATAC
ACCGGCTGGGGCAGGCTGAGCCGGAAGCTGATCAACGGCATCCGGGACAAGCAGTCCGGCAAGACAATCC
TGGATTTCCTGAAGTCCGACGGCTTCGCCAACAGAAACTTCATGCAGCTGATCCACGACGACAGCCTGAC
CTTTAAAGAGGACATCCAGAAAGCCCAGGTGTCCGGCCAGGGCGATAGCCTGCACGAGCACATTGCCAAT
CTGGCCGGCAGCCCCGCCATTAAGAAGGGCATCCTGCAGACAGTGAAGGTGGTGGACGAGCTCGTGAAAG
TGATGGGCCGGCACAAGCCCGAGAACATCGTGATCGAAATGGCCAGAGAGAACCAGACCACCCAGAAGGG
ACAGAAGAACAGCCGCGAGAGAATGAAGCGGATCGAAGAGGGCATCAAAGAGCTGGGCAGCCAGATCCTG
AAAGAACACCCCGTGGAAAACACCCAGCTGCAGAACGAGAAGCTGTACCTGTACTACCTGCAGAATGGGC
GGGATATGTACGTGGACCAGGAACTGGACATCAACCGGCTGTCCGACTACGATGTGGACCATATCGTGCC
TCAGAGCTTTCTGAAGGACGACTCCATCGACAACAAGGTGCTGACCAGAAGCGACAAGAACCGGGGCAAG
AGCGACAACGTGCCCTCCGAAGAGGTCGTGAAGAAGATGAAGAACTACTGGCGGCAGCTGCTGAACGCCA
AGCTGATTACCCAGAGAAAGTTCGACAATCTGACCAAGGCCGAGAGAGGCGGCCTGAGCGAACTGGATAA
GGCCGGCTTCATCAAGAGACAGCTGGTGGAAACCCGGCAGATCACAAAGCACGTGGCACAGATCCTGGAC
TCCCGGATGAACACTAAGTACGACGAGAATGACAAGCTGATCCGGGAAGTGAAAGTGATCACCCTGAAGT
CCAAGCTGGTGTCCGATTTCCGGAAGGATTTCCAGTTTTACAAAGTGCGCGAGATCAACAACTACCACCA
CGCCCACGACGCCTACCTGAACGCCGTCGTGGGAACCGCCCTGATCAAAAAGTACCCTAAGCTGGAAAGC
GAGTTCGTGTACGGCGACTACAAGGTGTACGACGTGCGGAAGATGATCGCCAAGAGCGAGCAGGAAATCG
GCAAGGCTACCGCCAAGTACTTCTTCTACAGCAACATCATGAACTTTTTCAAGACCGAGATTACCCTGGC
CAACGGCGAGATCCGGAAGCGGCCTCTGATCGAGACAAACGGCGAAACCGGGGAGATCGTGTGGGATAAG
GGCCGGGATTTTGCCACCGTGCGGAAAGTGCTGAGCATGCCCCAAGTGAATATCGTGAAAAAGACCGAGG
TGCAGACAGGCGGCTTCAGCAAAGAGTCTATCCTGCCCAAGAGGAACAGCGATAAGCTGATCGCCAGAAA
GAAGGACTGGGACCCTAAGAAGTACGGCGGCTTCGACAGCCCCACCGTGGCCTATTCTGTGCTGGTGGTG
GCCAAAGTGGAAAAGGGCAAGTCCAAGAAACTGAAGAGTGTGAAAGAGCTGCTGGGGATCACCATCATGG
AAAGAAGCAGCTTCGAGAAGAATCCCATCGACTTTCTGGAAGCCAAGGGCTACAAAGAAGTGAAAAAGGA
CCTGATCATCAAGCTGCCTAAGTACTCCCTGTTCGAGCTGGAAAACGGCCGGAAGAGAATGCTGGCCTCT
GCCGGCGAACTGCAGAAGGGAAACGAACTGGCCCTGCCCTCCAAATATGTGAACTTCCTGTACCTGGCCA
GCCACTATGAGAAGCTGAAGGGCTCCCCCGAGGATAATGAGCAGAAACAGCTGTTTGTGGAACAGCACAA
GCACTACCTGGACGAGATCATCGAGCAGATCAGCGAGTTCTCCAAGAGAGTGATCCTGGCCGACGCTAAT
CTGGACAAAGTGCTGTCCGCCTACAACAAGCACCGGGATAAGCCCATCAGAGAGCAGGCCGAGAATATCA
TCCACCTGTTTACCCTGACCAATCTGGGAGCCCCTGCCGCCTTCAAGTACTTTGACACCACCATCGACCG
GAAGAGGTACACCAGCACCAAAGAGGTGCTGGACGCCACCCTGATCCACCAGAGCATCACCGGCCTGTAC
GAGACACGGATCGACCTGTCTCAGCTGGGAGGCGACAAAAGGCCGGCGGCCACGAAAAAGGCCGGCCAGG
CAAAAAAGAAAAAGTAAGAATTCCTAGAGCTCGCTGATCAGCCTCGACTGTGCCTTCTAGTTGCCAGCCA
TCTGTTGTTTGCCCCTCCCCCGTGCCTTCCTTGACCCTGGAAGGTGCCACTCCCACTGTCCTTTCCTAAT
AAAATGAGGAAATTGCATCGCATTGTCTGAGTAGGTGTCATTCTATTCTGGGGGGTGGGGTGGGGCAGGA
CAGCAAGGGGGAGGATTGGGAAGAGAATAGCAGGCATGCTGGGGAGCGGCCGCAGGAACCCCTAGTGATG
GAGTTGGCCACTCCCTCTCTGCGCGCTCGCTCGCTCACTGAGGCCGGGCGACCAAAGGTCGCCCGACGCC
CGGGCTTTGCCCGGGCGGCCTCAGTGAGCGAGCGAGCGCGCAGCTGCCTGCAGGGGCGCCTGATGCGGTA
TTTTCTCCTTACGCATCTGTGCGGTATTTCACACCGCATA
[95 nt withheld, positions 5571-5665]
T
[46 nt withheld, positions 5667-5712]
C
[141 nt withheld, positions 5714-5854]
CCTTTGACGTTGGAGTCCACGTTCTTT
[37 nt withheld, positions 5882-5918]
ACTCTATCTCGGGCTATTCTTTTGATTTATAAGGGATTTTGCCGATTTCGGTCTATTGGTTAAAAAATGA
GCTGATTTAACAAAAATTTAACGCGAATTTTAACAAAATATTAACGTTTACAATTTTATGGTGCACTCTC
AGTACAATCTGCTCTGATGCCGCATAGTTAAGCCAGCCCCGACACCCGCCAACACCCGCTGACGCGCCCT
GACGGGCTTGTCTGCTCCCGGCATCCGCTTACAGACAAGCTGTGACCGTCTCCGGGAGCTGCATGTGTCA
GAGGTTTTCACCGTCATCACCGAAACGCGCGAGACGAAAGGGCCTCGTGATACGCCTATTTTTATAGGTT
AATGTCATGATAATAATGGTTTCTTAGACGTCAGGTGGCACTTTTCGGGGAAATGTGCGCGGAACCCCTA
TTTGTTTATTTTTCTAAATACATTCAAATATGTATCCGCTCATGAGACAATAACCCTGATAAATGCTTCA
ATAATATTGAAAAAGGAAGAGTATGAGTATTCAACATTTCCGTGTCGCCCTTATTCCCTTTTTTGCGGCA
TTTTGCCTTCCTGTTTTTGCTCACCCAGAAACGCTGGTGAAAGTAAAAGATGCTGAAGATCAGTTGGGTG
CACGAGTGGGTTACATCGAACTGGATCTCAACAGCGGTAAGATCCTTGAGAGTTTTCGCCCCGAAGAACG
TTTTCCAATGATGAGCACTTTTAAAGTTCTGCTATGTGGCGCGGTATTATCCCGTATTGACGCCGGGCAA
GAGCAACTCGGTCGCCGCATACACTATTCTCAGAATGACTTGGTTGAGTACTCACCAGTCACAGAAAAGC
ATCTTACGGATGGCATGACAGTAAGAGAATTATGCAGTGCTGCCATAACCATGAGTGATAACACTGCGGC
CAACTTACTTCTGACAACGATCGGAGGACCGAAGGAGCTAACCGCTTTTTTGCACAACATGGGGGATCAT
GTAACTCGCCTTGATCGTTGGGAACCGGAGCTGAATGAAGCCATACCAAACGACGAGCGTGACACCACGA
TGCCTGTAGCAATGGCAACAACGTTGCGCAAACTATTAACTGGCGAACTACTTACTCTAGCTTCCCGGCA
ACAATTAATAGACTGGATGGAGGCGGATAAAGTTGCAGGACCACTTCTGCGCTCGGCCCTTCCGGCTGGC
TGGTTTATTGCTGATAAATCTGGAGCCGGTGAGCGTGGAAGCCGCGGTATCATTGCAGCACTGGGGCCAG
ATGGTAAGCCCTCCCGTATCGTAGTTATCTACACGACGGGGAGTCAGGCAACTATGGATGAACGAAATAG
ACAGATCGCTGAGATAGGTGCCTCACTGATTAAGCATTGGTAACTGTCAGACCAAGTTTACTCATATATA
CTTTAGATTGATTTAAAACTTCATTTTTAATTTAAAAGGATCTAGGTGAAGATCCTTTTTGATAATCTCA
TGACCAAAATCCCTTAACGTGAGTTTTCGTTCCACTGAGCGTCAGACCCCGTAGAAAAGATCAAAGGATC
TTCTTGAGATCCTTTTTTTCTGCGCGTAATCTGCTGCTTGCAAACAAAAAAACCACCGCTACCAGCGGTG
GTTTGTTTGCCGGATCAAGAGCTACCAACTCTTTTTCCGAAGGTAACTGGCTTCAGCAGAGCGCAGATAC
CAAATACTGTTCTTCTAGTGTAGCCGTAGTTAGGCCACCACTTCAAGAACTCTGTAGCACCGCCTACATA
CCTCGCTCTGCTAATCCTGTTACCAGTGGCTGCTGCCAGTGGCGATAAGTCGTGTCTTACCGGGTTGGAC
TCAAGACGATAGTTACCGGATAAGGCGCAGCGGTCGGGCTGAACGGGGGGTTCGTGCACACAGCCCAGCT
TGGAGCGAACGACCTACACCGAACTGAGATACCTACAGCGTGAGCTATGAGAAAGCGCCACGCTTCCCGA
AGGGAGAAAGGCGGACAGGTATCCGGTAAGCGGCAGGGTCGGAACAGGAGAGCGCACGAGGGAGCTTCCA
GGGGGAAACGCCTGGTATCTTTATAGTCCTGTCGGGTTTCGCCACCTCTGACTTGAGCGTCGATTTTTGT
GATGCTCGTCAGGGGGGCGGAGCCTATGGAAAAACGCCAGCAACGCGGCCTTTTTACGGTTCCTGGCCTT
TTGCTGGCCTTTTGCTCACATGTGAGGGCCTATTTCCCATGATTCCTTCATATTTGCATATACGATACAA
GGCTGTTAGAGAGATAATTGGAATTAATTTGACTGTAAACACAAAGATATTAGTACAAAATACGTGACGT
AGAAAGTAATAATTTCTTGGGTAGTTTGCAGTTTTAAAATTATGTTTTAAAATGGACTATCATATGCTTA
CCGTAACTTGAAAGTATTTCGATTTCTTGGCTTTATATATCTTGTGGAAAGGACGAAACACCGTCTTTGC
AGTGTAAATTCACGTTT
